Addgene plasmid #234144: pAIP4_1EDG
Purpose: Heterologous protein expression of GUNA_RUMCH in Escherichia coli
Depositing lab: Christopher Bahl. Depositing organization: AI Proteins. Publication: Facile, high-throughput protein purification enabled by high-efficiency protease elution. Cárcamo Noriega EN, Truebridge IS, Teets FD 3rd, Bowman JW 3rd, Rodriguez N, Howard TA, Bahl CD. Protein Sci. 2026 Sep;35(9):e70746. doi: 10.1002/pro.70746. PubMed 42555168.
Backbone
  Vector backbone: pET29b
  Backbone size w/o insert (bp): 5679
  Vector type: Bacterial Expression
Growth in bacteria
  Bacterial resistance: Kanamycin, 50 μg/mL
  Growth temperature: 37°C
  Growth strain: DH10B
  Copy number: High Copy
Gene/Insert
  Gene/Insert name: 1EDG (alt name: GUNA_RUMCH)
  Species: Ruminiclostridium cellulolyticum H10
  Insert size (bp): 1140
  Promoter: T7
  Tag / fusion protein: 10x HisTag-Smt3 (N terminal on backbone)
  Cloning method: Golden Gate
  Sequencing primers: 5′ T7-promoter; 3′ T7-Term
Resource information
  A portion of this plasmid was derived from a plasmid made by: Synthetic DNA
Terms and licenses: Academic/Nonprofit Terms; Industry Terms
Depositor comments: 5' cloning site: BsaI (destroyed), 3' cloning site: BsaI (destroyed)
How to cite: pAIP4_1EDG was a gift from Christopher Bahl (Addgene plasmid # 234144 ; http://n2t.net/addgene:234144 ; RRID:Addgene_234144)
