[The description below was written by a language model from this plasmid's Addgene catalogue record and pLannotate feature annotations shown in this document.]
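Description:
pAIP4_1EDG is a bacterial expression plasmid built on a pET29b backbone for heterologous production in Escherichia coli of GUNA_RUMCH (1EDG), the celCCA endoglucanase of Ruminiclostridium cellulolyticum H10, an enzyme that cuts internal beta-1,4-glucosidic bonds in cellulose. The plasmid is propagated through a ColE1/pMB1-type origin accompanied by the rop gene and the bom mobility region, and it also carries an f1 phage origin. Selection is by kanamycin through an aminoglycoside phosphotransferase gene. The catalogue lists it as high copy, although Rop normally moderates copy number. Short tetracycline-resistance fragments and an AmpR promoter fragment in the annotation are backbone remnants rather than functional markers.

The expression cassette is a standard pET arrangement: a T7 promoter followed directly by a lac operator, the T7 gene 10 ribosome binding site, the coding region, and a T7 terminator. A lacI gene with its own promoter supplies the repressor, so transcription depends on T7 RNA polymerase in the host and is inducible with IPTG. The synthetic insert of about 1.1 kb was placed by Golden Gate assembly, which destroyed both flanking BsaI sites. It is fused at its N terminus to a backbone-encoded 10x His tag and yeast Smt3 (SUMO). This design allows capture on metal-affinity resin, and the associated publication concerns high-throughput purification by protease elution, consistent with release of the target by cleavage after Smt3.

The feature table also detects a partial His-tag match and a fragment of a solubility tag between the insert and the terminator. The record does not describe a C-terminal tag, so whether these sequences are translated is not stated.
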