Features (pLannotate 1.2.2; 21 found; start..end, strand, type, name):
     64..255     +  CDS            rop: Rop protein, which maintains plasmids at low copy number; rop
    357..496     +  misc_feature   bom: basis of mobility region from pBR322
    682..1270    -  rep_origin     ori: high-copy-number ColE1/pMB1/pBR322/pUC origin of replication
   1392..2207    +  CDS            KanR: aminoglycoside phosphotransferase; aph(3')-Ia; confers resistance to kanamycin in bacteria or G418 (Geneticin®) in eukaryotes
   2216..2273    -  promoter       AmpR promoter (fragment): bla
   2326..2754    -  rep_origin     f1 ori (sequence partly withheld): f1 bacteriophage origin of replication; arrow indicates direction of (+) strand synthesis
   2791..2838    -  terminator     T7 terminator: transcription terminator for bacteriophage T7 RNA polymerase
   2846..2895    -  CDS            SET1 (fragment): solubility-enhancement tag derived from T7 phage gene 10B
   2905..2922    -  CDS            9xHis (fragment): 9xHis affinity tag
   2953..4077    -  CDS            celCCA (fragment): GUNA_RUMCH - Experimental evidence at protein level: Swiss-Prot protein existence level 1. The biological conversion of cellulose to glucose generally requires three types of hydrolytic enzymes: (1) Endoglucanases which cut internal beta-1,4-glucosidic bonds; (2) Exocellobiohydrolases that cut the disaccharide cellobiose from the non-reducing end of the cellulose polymer chain; (3) Beta-1,4-glucosidases which hydrolyze the cellobiose and other short cello-oligosaccharides to glucose. From Ruminiclostridium cellulolyticum (strain ATCC 35319 / DSM 5812 / JCM 6584 / H10) (Clostridium cellulolytic
   4084..4380    -  CDS            SMT3: SMT3_YEAST - Experimental evidence at protein level: Swiss-Prot protein existence level 1. Not known; suppressor of MIF2 mutations. From Saccharomyces cerevisiae (strain ATCC 204508 / S288c) (Baker's yeast).
   4388..4407    -  CDS            7xHis (fragment): 6xHis affinity tag
   4439..4461    -  RBS            RBS: efficient ribosome binding site from bacteriophage T7 gene 10 (Olins and Rangwala, 1989)
   4476..4500    -  protein_bind   lac operator: The lac repressor binds to the lac operator to inhibit transcription in E. coli. This inhibition can be relieved by adding lactose or isopropyl-β-D-thiogalactopyranoside (IPTG). lac repressor encoded by lacI
   4501..4519    -  promoter       T7 promoter: promoter for bacteriophage T7 RNA polymerase
   4545..4824    +  CDS            TcR (fragment): tetracycline efflux protein; tet; confers resistance to tetracycline
   4832..4909    +  promoter       lacI promoter: lacI
   4910..5992    +  CDS            lacI: lac repressor; lacI; The lac repressor binds to the lac operator to inhibit transcription in E. coli. This inhibition can be relieved by adding lactose or isopropyl-β-D-thiogalactopyranoside (IPTG).
   6005..6026    +  protein_bind   CAP binding site: CAP binding activates transcription in the presence of cAMP. E. coli catabolite activator protein
   6041..6332    +  CDS            TcR (fragment): tetracycline efflux protein; tet; confers resistance to tetracycline
   6404..47      -  CDS            YPB1_ECOLX (across the origin): Protein predicted: Swiss-Prot protein existence level 4. From Escherichia coli.
>Addgene plasmid #234144 | pAIP4_1EDG | addgene full sequence | sequence record 464110 | Addgene NGS Result
CTCTCTCGTTTCATCGGTATCATTACCCCCATGAACAGAAATCCCCCTTACACGGAGGCATCAGTGACCA
AACAGGAAAAAACCGCCCTTAACATGGCCCGCTTTATCAGAAGCCAGACATTAACGCTTCTGGAGAAACT
CAACGAGCTGGACGCGGATGAACAGGCAGACATCTGTGAATCGCTTCACGACCACGCTGATGAGCTTTAC
CGCAGCTGCCTCGCGCGTTTCGGTGATGACGGTGAAAACCTCTGACACATGCAGCTCCCGGAGACGGTCA
CAGCTTGTCTGTAAGCGGATGCCGGGAGCAGACAAGCCCGTCAGGGCGCGTCAGCGGGTGTTGGCGGGTG
TCGGGGCGCAGCCATGACCCAGTCACGTAGCGATAGCGGAGTGTATACTGGCTTAACTATGCGGCATCAG
AGCAGATTGTACTGAGAGTGCACCATTGCGGTGTGAAATACCGCACAGATGCGTAAGGAGAAAATACCGC
ATCAGGCGCTCTTCCGCTTCCTCGCTCACTGACTCGCTGCGCTCGGTCGTTCGGCTGCGGCGAGCGGTAT
CAGCTCACTCAAAGGCGGTAATACGGTTATCCACAGAATCAGGGGATAACGCAGGAAAGAACATGTGAGC
AAAAGGCCAGCAAAAGGCCAGGAACCGTAAAAAGGCCGCGTTGCTGGCGTTTTTCCATAGGCTCCGCCCC
CCTGACGAGCATCACAAAAATCGACGCTCAAGTCAGAGGTGGCGAAACCCGACAGGACTATAAAGATACC
AGGCGTTTCCCCCTGGAAGCTCCCTCGTGCGCTCTCCTGTTCCGACCCTGCCGCTTACCGGATACCTGTC
CGCCTTTCTCCCTTCGGGAAGCGTGGCGCTTTCTCATAGCTCACGCTGTAGGTATCTCAGTTCGGTGTAG
GTCGTTCGCTCCAAGCTGGGCTGTGTGCACGAACCCCCCGTTCAGCCCGACCGCTGCGCCTTATCCGGTA
ACTATCGTCTTGAGTCCAACCCGGTAAGACACGACTTATCGCCACTGGCAGCAGCCACTGGTAACAGGAT
TAGCAGAGCGAGGTATGTAGGCGGTGCTACAGAGTTCTTGAAGTGGTGGCCTAACTACGGCTACACTAGA
AGGACAGTATTTGGTATCTGCGCTCTGCTGAAGCCAGTTACCTTCGGAAAAAGAGTTGGTAGCTCTTGAT
CCGGCAAACAAACCACCGCTGGTAGCGGTGGTTTTTTTGTTTGCAAGCAGCAGATTACGCGCAGAAAAAA
AGGATCTCAAGAAGATCCTTTGATCTTTTCTACGGGGTCTGACGCTCAGTGGAACGAAAACTCACGTTAA
GGGATTTTGGTCATGAACAATAAAACTGTCTGCTTACATAAACAGTAATACAAGGGGTGTTATGAGCCAT
ATTCAACGGGAAACGTCTTGCTCTAGGCCGCGATTAAATTCCAACATGGATGCTGATTTATATGGGTATA
AATGGGCTCGCGATAATGTCGGGCAATCAGGTGCGACAATCTATCGATTGTATGGGAAGCCCGATGCGCC
AGAGTTGTTTCTGAAACATGGCAAAGGTAGCGTTGCCAATGATGTTACAGATGAGATGGTCAGACTAAAC
TGGCTGACGGAATTTATGCCTCTTCCGACCATCAAGCATTTTATCCGTACTCCTGATGATGCATGGTTAC
TCACCACTGCGATCCCCGGGAAAACAGCATTCCAGGTATTAGAAGAATATCCTGATTCAGGTGAAAATAT
TGTTGATGCGCTGGCAGTGTTCCTGCGCCGGTTGCATTCGATTCCTGTTTGTAATTGTCCTTTTAACAGC
GATCGCGTATTTCGTCTCGCTCAGGCGCAATCACGAATGAATAACGGTTTGGTTGATGCGAGTGATTTTG
ATGACGAGCGTAATGGCTGGCCTGTTGAACAAGTCTGGAAAGAAATGCATAAACTTTTGCCATTCTCACC
GGATTCAGTCGTCACTCATGGTGATTTCTCACTTGATAACCTTATTTTTGACGAGGGGAAATTAATAGGT
TGTATTGATGTTGGACGAGTCGGAATCGCAGACCGATACCAGGATCTTGCCATCCTATGGAACTGCCTCG
GTGAGTTTTCTCCTTCATTACAGAAACGGCTTTTTCAAAAATATGGTATTGATAATCCTGATATGAATAA
ATTGCAGTTTCATTTGATGCTCGATGAGTTTTTCTAAGAATTAATTCATGAGCGGATACATATTTGAATG
TATTTAGAAAAATAAACAAATAGGGGTTCCGCGCACATTTCCCCGAAAAGTGCCACCTAAATTGTAAGCG
TTAATATTTTGTTAAAATTCGCGTTAAATTTTTGTTAAATCAGCTCATTTTTTAACCAATAGGCCGAAAT
CGGCAAAATCCCTTATAAATCAAAAGAATAGACCGAGATAGGGT
[37 nt withheld, positions 2425-2461]
AAAGAACGTGGACTCCAACGTCAAAGG
[49 nt withheld, positions 2489-2537]
T
[91 nt withheld, positions 2539-2629]
G
[124 nt withheld, positions 2631-2754]
CCCATTCGCCAATCCGGATATAGTTCCTCCTTTCAGCAAAAAACCCCTCAAGACCCGTTTAGAGGCCCCA
AGGGGTTATGCTAGTTATTGCTCAGCGGTGGCAGCAGCCAACTCAGCTTCCTTTCGGGCTTTGTTAGCAG
CCGGATCTCAGTGGTGGTGGTGGTGGTGCTCGAGTCATTACGAACCGTTGATGAGGCCGAAGGCGTACTT
AACCATGCCGTCGATGATCTCCGGGAATTTAAACTGACAGCTACGACGGTCGAAGAAACCAAACAGTTCA
CCAGTGCCGCTGAAGTTATTGTTATCCCACAGGATGCAAAGGATACCTCTCGCTTTTGCTTGCGCAACGT
AATAGCTCATATATTCCACACGGGTTTTCAGGTTGTTCTTGTCCACCGCACCGCACTCACCAATAATAAC
CGGAATACCGCGACTGGTGTACTTGTTATAGATGTTATCCATAAACCAGGTAACTTCCGACTGATCTTTA
GAATCATTGATATTCCACGCGTTGGTTCCGCCATCCGCCATTGCCAGACCAGCGAAATTCCACGGGCAAT
ACGCATGGACGGACACGATGATCTTGTTGTTGTTGCCGGAGATGTCATTCGGCATGCGGAAGTAGTCGTT
GGTAGCACCATCTGGGCTGGCCACGTAACCCGGGCACATCAGATAGCGGGACGCATTCTTACCGCCGGTT
GCGCGAACCGTGTTCACAAAGTCTTGGTTCAGCTGGTTAATACAATTAATGCTGTCAACTACGTCGCTGT
TGGTCAACTCCGGCCACCACTCGTTCGCATGACCAACCAAACGCGGCTCGTTCATACCTTCAAAGATCAG
GTGTTCATCATAGTTCGCAAAACGAGCTGCAATTTGTGCCCACACCGAGGTTATGTATTTCTTTGAGGAA
GCCATATACTGAGAGCTTGGGAAGTAACCCTTCACCTTGTCAACATCGTGGTGGGTATTCAGAATCACAT
ACATCTTGTTGTCAATGCAGTAATTCACGACCTCCTGGACACGATTCATCCAAACGTCGCTAATTTTGTA
ATCGCTGCCGCTCACGTGCGGATGCCAGCTGACCGGAATACGTACAGTGTTAAAGCCTTTTTGCTTAATC
GCGTCAATCATCTGTTTGGTCGTCTTGATGCCTGACCAGCTTGTCTCGTAATCTAATTCATTGGTGATGT
TCGTGCCGTTGAAGGCATCAAACGTATTACCCAGGTTCCAACCCAAACGCAGGCCTTTAACGAAATTCAT
GCCGTCGTTATTCGGGATGTTTTTCTGCGGGATTTGTAGATTGGGTATTAATGAAGCATCATACATTCCA
GAGCCGCCAATCTGTTCACGGTGGGCTTCAATGATGTCGTTGTCTTCCATGTCCAGGTCTTCCGGCGCTT
GATCTGCCTGGATGCGAATACCGTCATACAGGAAACGCAGGCTATCCATTTCCTTGCCCTGACGTTTGGC
AAACGCTTCCATCAGGCGACGCAGCGGCGTGGTCTTTTTGATCTTAAAGAAAATTTCAGAGCTGCCGTCA
CTAACTTTCAGGTTAATATGGGTTTCCGGTTTCACTTCCGGCTTGACTTCCGGCTTTGCTTCTTGGTTGA
CTTCCGAATCTTGCAGGCTACCGTGGTGATGGTGATGGTGATGATGGTGATGAATCTTCGCCATCATATG
TATATCTCCTTCTTAAAGTTAAACAAAATTATTTCTAGAGGGGAATTGTTATCCGCTCACAATTCCCCTA
TAGTGAGTCGTATTAATTTCGCGGGATCGAGATCGATCTCGATCCTCTACGCCGGACGCATCGTGGCCGG
CATCACCGGCGCCACAGGTGCGGTTGCTGGCGCCTATATCGCCGACATCACCGATGGGGAAGATCGGGCT
CGCCACTTCGGGCTCATGAGCGCTTGTTTCGGCGTGGGTATGGTGGCAGGCCCCGTGGCCGGGGGACTGT
TGGGCGCCATCTCCTTGCATGCACCATTCCTTGCGGCGGCGGTGCTCAACGGCCTCAACCTACTACTGGG
CTGCTTCCTAATGCAGGAGTCGCATAAGGGAGAGCGTCGAGATCCCGGACACCATCGAATGGCGCAAAAC
CTTTCGCGGTATGGCATGATAGCGCCCGGAAGAGAGTCAATTCAGGGTGGTGAATGTGAAACCAGTAACG
TTATACGATGTCGCAGAGTATGCCGGTGTCTCTTATCAGACCGTTTCCCGCGTGGTGAACCAGGCCAGCC
ACGTTTCTGCGAAAACGCGGGAAAAAGTGGAAGCGGCGATGGCGGAGCTGAATTACATTCCCAACCGCGT
GGCACAACAACTGGCGGGCAAACAGTCGTTGCTGATTGGCGTTGCCACCTCCAGTCTGGCCCTGCACGCG
CCGTCGCAAATTGTCGCGGCGATTAAATCTCGCGCCGATCAACTGGGTGCCAGCGTGGTGGTGTCGATGG
TAGAACGAAGCGGCGTCGAAGCCTGTAAAGCGGCGGTGCACAATCTTCTCGCGCAACGCGTCAGTGGGCT
GATCATTAACTATCCGCTGGATGACCAGGATGCCATTGCTGTGGAAGCTGCCTGCACTAATGTTCCGGCG
TTATTTCTTGATGTCTCTGACCAGACACCCATCAACAGTATTATTTTCTCCCATGAAGACGGTACGCGAC
TGGGCGTGGAGCATCTGGTCGCATTGGGTCACCAGCAAATCGCGCTGTTAGCGGGCCCATTAAGTTCTGT
CTCGGCGCGTCTGCGTCTGGCTGGCTGGCATAAATATCTCACTCGCAATCAAATTCAGCCGATAGCGGAA
CGGGAAGGCGACTGGAGTGCCATGTCCGGTTTTCAACAAACCATGCAAATGCTGAATGAGGGCATCGTTC
CCACTGCGATGCTGGTTGCCAACGATCAGATGGCGCTGGGCGCAATGCGCGCCATTACCGAGTCCGGGCT
GCGCGTTGGTGCGGACATCTCGGTAGTGGGATACGACGATACCGAAGACAGCTCATGTTATATCCCGCCG
TTAACCACCATCAAACAGGATTTTCGCCTGCTGGGGCAAACCAGCGTGGACCGCTTGCTGCAACTCTCTC
AGGGCCAGGCGGTGAAGGGCAATCAGCTGTTGCCCGTCTCACTGGTGAAAAGAAAAACCACCCTGGCGCC
CAATACGCAAACCGCCTCTCCCCGCGCGTTGGCCGATTCATTAATGCAGCTGGCACGACAGGTTTCCCGA
CTGGAAAGCGGGCAGTGAGCGCAACGCAATTAATGTAAGTTAGCTCACTCATTAGGCACCGGGATCTCGA
CCGATGCCCTTGAGAGCCTTCAACCCAGTCAGCTCCTTCCGGTGGGCGCGGGGCATGACTATCGTCGCCG
CACTTATGACTGTCTTCTTTATCATGCAACTCGTAGGACAGGTGCCGGCAGCGCTCTGGGTCATTTTCGG
CGAGGACCGCTTTCGCTGGAGCGCGACGATGATCGGCCTGTCGCTTGCGGTATTCGGAATCTTGCACGCC
CTCGCTCAAGCCTTCGTCACTGGTCCCGCCACCAAACGTTTCGGCGAGAAGCAGGCCATTATCGCCGGCA
TGGCGGCCCCACGGGTGCGCATGATCGTGCTCCTGTCGTTGAGGACCCGGCTAGGCTGGCGGGGTTGCCT
TACTGGTTAGCAGAATGAATCACCGATACGCGAGCGAACGTGAAGCGACTGCTGCTGCAAAACGTCTGCG
ACCTGAGCAACAACATGAATGGTCTTCGGTTTCCGTGTTTCGTAAAGTCTGGAAACGCGGAAGTCAGCGC
CCTGCACCATTATGTTCCGGATCTGCATCGCAGGATGCTGCTGGCTACCCTGTGGAACACCTACATCTGT
ATTAACGAAGCGCTGGCATTGACCCTGAGTGATTTTTCTCTGGTCCCGCCGCATCCATACCGCCAGTTGT
TTACCCTCACAACGTTCCAGTAACCGGGCATGTTCATCATCAGTAACCCGTATCGTGAGCATC
